>Addgene plasmid #226455 | AP2u2-CMV-Ace2-IgG1 | addgene full sequence | sequence record 458394 | Addgene NGS Result
GCCAGATATACGCGTTGACATTGATTATTGACTAGTTATTAATAGTAATCAATTACGGGGTCATTAGTTC
ATAGCCCATATATGGAGTTCCGCGTTACATAACTTACGGTAAATGGCCCGCCTGGCTGACCGCCCAACGA
CCCCCGCCCATTGACGTCAATAATGACGTATGTTCCCATAGTAACGCCAATAGGGACTTTCCATTGACGT
CAATGGGTGGAGTATTTACGGTAAACTGCCCACTTGGCAGTACATCAAGTGTATCATATGCCAAGTACGC
CCCCTATTGACGTCAATGACGGTAAATGGCCCGCCTGGCATTATGCCCAGTACATGACCTTATGGGACTT
TCCTACTTGGCAGTACATCTACGTATTAGTCATCGCTATTACCATGGTGATGCGGTTTTGGCAGTACATC
AATGGGCGTGGATAGCGGTTTGACTCACGGGGATTTCCAAGTCTCCACCCCATTGACGTCAATGGGAGTT
TGTTTTGGCACCAAAATCAACGGGACTTTCCAAAATGTCGTAACAACTCCGCCCCATTGACGCAAATGGG
CGGTAGGCGTGTACGGTGGGAGGTCTATATAAGCAGAGCTCTCTGGCTAACTAGAGAACCCACTGCTTAC
TGGCTTATCGAAATTAATACGACTCACTATAGGGAGACCCAAGCTTGGTACCGAGCTCGGATCGATATCG
CCGCCACCATGTCAAGCTCTTCCTGGCTCCTTCTCAGCCTTGTTGCTGTAACTGCTGCTCAGTCCACCAT
TGAGGAACAGGCCAAGACATTTTTGGACAAGTTTAACCACGAAGCCGAAGACCTGTTCTATCAAAGTTCA
CTTGCTTCTTGGAATTATAACACCAATATTACTGAAGAGAATGTCCAAAACATGAATAATGCTGGGGACA
AATGGTCTGCCTTTTTAAAGGAACAGTCCACACTTGCCCAAATGTATCCACTACAAGAAATTCAGAATCT
CACAGTCAAGCTTCAGCTGCAGGCTCTTCAGCAAAATGGGTCTTCAGTGCTCTCAGAAGACAAGAGCAAA
CGGTTGAACACAATTCTAAATACAATGAGCACCATCTACAGTACTGGAAAAGTTTGTAACCCAGATAATC
CACAAGAATGCTTATTACTTGAACCAGGTTTGAATGAAATAATGGCAAACAGTTTAGACTACAATGAGAG
GCTCTGGGCTTGGGAAAGCTGGAGATCTGAGGTCGGCAAGCAGCTGAGGCCATTATATGAAGAGTATGTG
GTCTTGAAAAATGAGATGGCAAGAGCAAATCATTATGAGGACTATGGGGATTATTGGAGAGGAGACTATG
AAGTAAATGGGGTAGATGGCTATGACTACAGCCGCGGCCAGTTGATTGAAGATGTGGAACATACCTTTGA
AGAGATTAAACCATTATATGAACATCTTCATGCCTATGTGAGGGCAAAGTTGATGAATGCCTATCCTTCC
TATATCAGTCCAATTGGATGCCTCCCTGCTCATTTGCTTGGTGATATGTGGGGTAGATTTTGGACAAATC
TGTACTCTTTGACAGTTCCCTTTGGACAGAAACCAAACATAGATGTTACTGATGCAATGGTGGACCAGGC
CTGGGATGCACAGAGAATATTCAAGGAGGCCGAGAAGTTCTTTGTATCTGTTGGTCTTCCTAATATGACT
CAAGGATTCTGGGAAAATTCCATGCTAACGGACCCAGGAAATGTTCAGAAAGCAGTCTGCCATCCCACAG
CTTGGGACCTGGGGAAGGGCGACTTCAGGATCCTTATGTGCACAAAGGTGACAATGGACGACTTCCTGAC
AGCTCATCATGAGATGGGGCATATCCAGTATGATATGGCATATGCTGCACAACCTTTTCTGCTAAGAAAT
GGAGCTAATGAAGGATTCCATGAAGCTGTTGGGGAAATCATGTCACTTTCTGCAGCCACACCTAAGCATT
TAAAATCCATTGGTCTTCTGTCACCCGATTTTCAAGAAGACAATGAAACAGAAATAAACTTCCTGCTCAA
ACAAGCACTCACGATTGTTGGGACTCTGCCATTTACTTACATGTTAGAGAAGTGGAGGTGGATGGTCTTT
AAAGGGGAAATTCCCAAAGACCAGTGGATGAAAAAGTGGTGGGAGATGAAGCGAGAGATAGTTGGGGTGG
TGGAACCTGTGCCCCATGATGAAACATACTGTGACCCCGCATCTCTGTTCCATGTTTCTAATGATTACTC
ATTCATTCGATATTACACAAGGACCCTTTACCAATTCCAGTTTCAAGAAGCACTTTGTCAAGCAGCTAAA
CATGAAGGCCCTCTGCACAAATGTGACATCTCAAACTCTACAGAAGCTGGACAGAAACTGTTCAATATGC
TGAGGCTTGGAAAATCAGAACCCTGGACCCTAGCATTGGAAAATGTTGTAGGAGCAAAGAACATGAATGT
AAGGCCACTGCTCAACTACTTTGAGCCCTTATTTACCTGGCTGAAAGACCAGAACAAGAATTCTTTTGTG
GGATGGAGTACCGACTGGAGTCCATATGCAGACCAAAGCATCAAAGTGAGGATAAGCCTAAAATCAGCTC
TTGGAGATAAAGCATATGAATGGAACGACAATGAAATGTACCTGTTCCGATCATCTGTTGCATATGCTAT
GAGGCAGTACTTTTTAAAAGTAAAAAATCAGATGATTCTTTTTGGGGAGGAGGATGTGCGAGTGGCTAAT
TTGAAACCAAGAATCTCCTTTAATTTCTTTGTCACTGCACCTAAAAATGTGTCTGATATCATTCCTAGAA
CTGAAGTTGAAAAGGCCATCAGGATGTCCCGGAGCCGTATCAATGATGCTTTCCGTCTGAATGACAACAG
CCTAGAGTTTCTGGGGATACAGCCAACACTTGGACCTCCTAACCAGCCCCCTGTTTCCGGATCTGGCCAC
CACCACCACCACCACCACCACCTCGAGCCCAAATCTTGTGACAAAACTCACACATGCCCACCGTGCCCAG
CACCTGAACTCCTGGGGGGACCGTCAGTCTTCCTCTTCCCCCCAAAACCCAAGGACACCCTCATGATCTC
CCGGACCCCTGAGGTCACATGCGTGGTGGTGGACGTGAGCCACGAAGACCCTGAGGTCAAGTTCAACTGG
TACGTGGACGGCGTGGAGGTGCATAATGCCAAGACAAAGCCGCGGGAGGAGCAGTACAACAGCACGTACC
GTGTGGTCAGCGTCCTCACCGTCCTGCACCAGGACTGGCTGAATGGCAAGGAGTACAAGTGCAAGGTCTC
CAACAAAGCCCTCCCAGCCCCCATCGAGAAAACCATCTCCAAAGCCAAAGGGCAGCCCCGAGAACCACAG
GTGTACACCCTGCCCCCATCCCGGGATGAGCTGACCAAGAACCAGGTCAGCCTGACCTGCCTGGTCAAAG
GCTTCTATCCCAGCGACATCGCCGTGGAGTGGGAGAGCAATGGGCAGCCGGAGAACAACTACAAGACCAC
GCCTCCCGTGCTGGACTCCGACGGCTCCTTCTTCCTCTACAGCAAGCTCACCGTGGACAAGAGCAGGTGG
CAGCAGGGGAACGTCTTCTCATGCTCCGTGATGCATGAGGCTCTGCACAACCACTACACGCAGAAGAGCC
TCTCCCTGTCTCCGGGTAAATGAGGATCCGCGGCCGCATAGATAACTGATCCAGTGTGCTGGAATTAATT
CGCTGTCTGCGAGGGCCAGCTGTTGGGGTGAGTACTCCCTCTCAAAAGCGGGCATGACTTCTGCGCTAAG
ATTGTCAGTTTCCAAAAACGAGGAGGATTTGATATTCACCTGGCCCGCGGTGATGCCTTTGAGGGTGGCC
GCGTCCATCTGGTCAGAAAAGACAATCTTTTTGTTGTCAAGCTTGAGGTGTGGCAGGCTTGAGATCTGGC
CATACACTTGAGTGACAATGACATCCACTTTGCCTTTCTCTCCACAGGTGTCCACTCCCAGGTCCAACTG
CAGGTCGAGCATGCATCTAGGGCGGCCAATTCCGCCCCTCTCCCCCCCCCCCCTCTCCCTCCCCCCCCCC
TAACGTTACTGGCCGAAGCCGCTTGGAATAAGGCCGGTGTGCGTTTGTCTATATGTTATTTTCCACCATA
TTGCCGTCTTTTGGCAATGTGAGGGCCCGGAAACCTGGCCCTGTCTTCTTGACGAGCATTCCTAGGGGTC
TTTCCCCTCTCGCCAAAGGAATGCAAGGTCTGTTGAATGTCGTGAAGGAAGCAGTTCCTCTGGAAGCTTC
TTGAAGACAAACAACGTCTGTAGCGACCCTTTGCAGGCAGCGGAACCCCCCACCTGGCGACAGGTGCCTC
TGCGGCCAAAAGCCACGTGTATAAGATACACCTGCAAAGGCGGCACAACCCCAGTGCCACGTTGTGAGTT
GGATAGTTGTGGAAAGAGTCAAATGGCTCTCCTCAAGCGTATTCAACAAGGGGCTGAAGGATGCCCAGAA
GGTACCCCATTGTATGGGATCTGATCTGGGGCCTCGGTGCACATGCTTTACATGTGTTTAGTCGAGGTTA
AAAAAACGTCTAGGCCCCCCGAACCACGGGGACGTGGTTTTCCTTTGAAAAACACGATGATAAGCTTGCC
ACAACCCGGGATAATTCCTGCAGCCAATATGGGATCGGCCATTGAACAAGATGGATTGCACGCAGGTTCT
CCGGCCGCTTGGGTGGAGAGGCTATTCGGCTATGACTGGGCACAACAGACAATCGGCTGCTCTGATGCCG
CCGTGTTCCGGCTGTCAGCGCAGGGGCGCCCGGTTCTTTTTGTCAAGACCGACCTGTCCGGTGCCCTGAA
TGAACTGCAGGACGAGGCAGCGCGGCTATCGTGGCTGGCCACGACGGGCGTTCCTTGCGCAGCTGTGCTC
GACGTTGTCACTGAAGCGGGAAGGGACTGGCTGCTATTGGGCGAAGTGCCGGGGCAGGATCTCCTGTCAT
CTCACCTTGCTCCTGCCGAGAAAGTATCCATCATGGCTGATGCAATGCGGCGGCTGCATACGCTTGATCC
GGCTACCTGCCCATTCGACCACCAAGCGAAACATCGCATCGAGCGAGCACGTACTCGGATGGAAGCCGGT
CTTGTCGATCAGGATGATCTGGACGAAGAGCATCAGGGGCTCGCGCCAGCCGAACTGTTCGCCAGGCTCA
AGGCGCGCATGCCCGACGGCGATGATCTCGTCGTGACCCATGGCGATGCCTGCTTGCCGAATATCATGGT
GGAAAATGGCCGCTTTTCTGGATTCATCGACTGTGGCCGGCTGGGTGTGGCGGACCGCTATCAGGACATA
GCGTTGGCTACCCGTGATATTGCTGAAGAGCTTGGCGGCGAATGGGCTGACCGCTTCCTCGTGCTTTACG
GTATCGCCGCTCCCGATTCGCAGCGCATCGCCTTCTATCGCCTTCTTGACGAGTTCTTCTGAGGGGATCA
ATTCTCTAGATAACTGATCATAATCAGCCATACCACATTTGTAGAGGTTTTACTTGCTTTAAAAAACCTC
CCACACCTCCCCCTGAACCTGAAACATAAAATGAATGCAATTGTTGTTGTTAACTTGTTTATTGCAGCTT
ATAATGGTTACAAATAAAGCAATAGCATCACAAATTTCACAAATAAAGCATTTTTTTCACTGCATTCTAG
TTGTGGTTTGTCCAAACTCATCAATGTATCTTAACGCGTCGAGTGCATTCTAGTTGTGGTTTGTCCAAAC
TCATCAATGTATCTTATCATGTCTGTATACCGTCGACCTCTAGCTAGAGCTTGGCGTAATCATGGTCATA
GCTGTTTCCTGTGTGAAATTGTTATCCGCTCACAATTCCACACAACATACGAGCCGGAAGCATAAAGTGT
AAAGCCTGGGGTGCCTAATGAGTGAGCTAACTCACATTAATTGCGTTGCGCTCACTGCCCGCTTTCCAGT
CGGGAAACCTGTCGTGCCAGCTGCATTAATGAATCGGCCAACGCGCGGGGAGAGGCGGTTTGCGTATTGG
GCGCTCTTCCGCTTCCTCGCTCACTGACTCGCTGCGCTCGGTCGTTCGGCTGCGGCGAGCGGTATCAGCT
CACTCAAAGGCGGTAATACGGTTATCCACAGAATCAGGGGATAACGCAGGAAAGAACATGTGAGCAAAAG
GCCAGCAAAAGGCCAGGAACCGTAAAAAGGCCGCGTTGCTGGCGTTTTTCCATAGGCTCCGCCCCCCTGA
CGAGCATCACAAAAATCGACGCTCAAGTCAGAGGTGGCGAAACCCGACAGGACTATAAAGATACCAGGCG
TTTCCCCCTGGAAGCTCCCTCGTGCGCTCTCCTGTTCCGACCCTGCCGCTTACCGGATACCTGTCCGCCT
TTCTCCCTTCGGGAAGCGTGGCGCTTTCTCATAGCTCACGCTGTAGGTATCTCAGTTCGGTGTAGGTCGT
TCGCTCCAAGCTGGGCTGTGTGCACGAACCCCCCGTTCAGCCCGACCGCTGCGCCTTATCCGGTAACTAT
CGTCTTGAGTCCAACCCGGTAAGACACGACTTATCGCCACTGGCAGCAGCCACTGGTAACAGGATTAGCA
GAGCGAGGTATGTAGGCGGTGCTACAGAGTTCTTGAAGTGGTGGCCTAACTACGGCTACACTAGAAGAAC
AGTATTTGGTATCTGCGCTCTGCTGAAGCCAGTTACCTTCGGAAAAAGAGTTGGTAGCTCTTGATCCGGC
AAACAAACCACCGCTGGTAGCGGTGGTTTTTTTGTTTGCAAGCAGCAGATTACGCGCAGAAAAAAAGGAT
CTCAAGAAGATCCTTTGATCTTTTCTACGGGGTCTGACGCTCAGTGGAACGAAAACTCACGTTAAGGGAT
TTTGGTCATGAGATTATCAAAAAGGATCTTCACCTAGATCCTTTTAAATTAAAAATGAAGTTTTAAATCA
ATCTAAAGTATATATGAGTAAACTTGGTCTGACAGTTACCAATGCTTAATCAGTGAGGCACCTATCTCAG
CGATCTGTCTATTTCGTTCATCCATAGTTGCCTGACTCCCCGTCGTGTAGATAACTACGATACGGGAGGG
CTTACCATCTGGCCCCAGTGCTGCAATGATACCGCGAGACCCACGCTCACCGGCTCCAGATTTATCAGCA
ATAAACCAGCCAGCCGGAAGGGCCGAGCGCAGAAGTGGTCCTGCAACTTTATCCGCCTCCATCCAGTCTA
TTAATTGTTGCCGGGAAGCTAGAGTAAGTAGTTCGCCAGTTAATAGTTTGCGCAACGTTGTTGCCATTGC
TACAGGCATCGTGGTGTCACGCTCGTCGTTTGGTATGGCTTCATTCAGCTCCGGTTCCCAACGATCAAGG
CGAGTTACATGATCCCCCATGTTGTGCAAAAAAGCGGTTAGCTCCTTCGGTCCTCCGATCGTTGTCAGAA
GTAAGTTGGCCGCAGTGTTATCACTCATGGTTATGGCAGCACTGCATAATTCTCTTACTGTCATGCCATC
CGTAAGATGCTTTTCTGTGACTGGTGAGTACTCAACCAAGTCATTCTGAGAATAGTGTATGCGGCGACCG
AGTTGCTCTTGCCCGGCGTCAATACGGGATAATACCGCGCCACATAGCAGAACTTTAAAAGTGCTCATCA
TTGGAAAACGTTCTTCGGGGCGAAAACTCTCAAGGATCTTACCGCTGTTGAGATCCAGTTCGATGTAACC
CACTCGTGCACCCAACTGATCTTCAGCATCTTTTACTTTCACCAGCGTTTCTGGGTGAGCAAAAACAGGA
AGGCAAAATGCCGCAAAAAAGGGAATAAGGGCGACACGGAAATGTTGAATACTCATACTCTTCCTTTTTC
AATATTATTGAAGCATTTATCAGGGTTATTGTCTCATGAGCGGATACATATTTGAATGTATTTAGAAAAA
TAAACAAATAGGGGTTCCGCGCACATTTCCCCGAAAAGTGCCACCTGACGTCGACGGATCGGGAGATCTC
CCGATCCCCTATGGTGCACTCTCAGTACAATCTGCTCTGATGCCGCATAGTTAAGCCAGTATCTGCTCCC
TGCTTGTGTGTTGGAGGTCGCTGAGTAGTGCGCGAGCAAAATTTAAGCTACAACAAGGCAAGGCTTGACC
GACAATTGCATGAAGAATCTGCTTAGGGTTAGGCGTTTTGCGCTGCTTCGCGATGTACGG
Features (pLannotate 1.2.2; 21 found; start..end, strand, type, name):
     17..396     +  enhancer       CMV enhancer: human cytomegalovirus immediate early enhancer
    397..600     +  promoter       CMV promoter: human cytomegalovirus (CMV) immediate early promoter
    596..629     +  LTR            5' LTR (truncated) (fragment): truncated 5' long terminal repeat (LTR) from HIV-1
    645..663     +  promoter       T7 promoter: promoter for bacteriophage T7 RNA polymerase
    709..2928    +  CDS            ACE2 (fragment): ACE2_HUMAN - Experimental evidence at protein level: Swiss-Prot protein existence level 1. [Isoform 2]: (Microbial infection) Non-functional as a receptor for human coronavirus SARS-CoV-2. From Homo sapiens (Human).
   2938..2962    +  CDS            9xHis (fragment): 9xHis affinity tag
   2965..3660    +  CDS            IGHG1 (fragment): IGHG1_HUMAN - Experimental evidence at protein level: Swiss-Prot protein existence level 1. Constant region of immunoglobulin heavy chains. Immunoglobulins, also known as antibodies, are membrane-bound or secreted glycoproteins produced by B lymphocytes. In the recognition phase of humoral immunity, the membrane-bound immunoglobulins serve as receptors which, upon binding of a specific antigen, trigger the clonal expansion and differentiation of B lymphocytes into immunoglobulins- secreting plasma cells. Secreted immunoglobulins mediate the effector phase of humoral immunity, which results in
   3738..3967    +  intron         chimeric intron: chimera between introns from adenovirus and immunoglobulin heavy chain genes
   4151..4613    +  misc_feature   IRES: internal ribosome entry site (IRES) of the encephalomyocarditis virus (EMCV)
   4649..5452    +  CDS            NeoR/KanR: aminoglycoside phosphotransferase from Tn5; aph(3')-II (or nptII); confers resistance to neomycin, kanamycin, and G418 (Geneticin®)
   5475..5559    +  CDS            large T antigen (fragment): large T antigen from SV40 (simian virus 40)
   5582..5703    +  polyA_signal   SV40 poly(A) signal: SV40 polyadenylation signal
   5714..5765    +  polyA_signal   SV40 poly(A) signal (fragment): SV40 polyadenylation signal
   5829..5845    -  protein_bind   lac operator: The lac repressor binds to the lac operator to inhibit transcription in E. coli. This inhibition can be relieved by adding lactose or isopropyl-β-D-thiogalactopyranoside (IPTG). lac repressor encoded by lacI
   5853..5883    -  promoter       lac promoter: promoter for the E. coli lac operon
   5898..5919    -  protein_bind   CAP binding site: CAP binding activates transcription in the presence of cAMP. E. coli catabolite activator protein
   5932..6024    -  CDS            lacI (fragment): lac repressor; lacI; The lac repressor binds to the lac operator to inhibit transcription in E. coli. This inhibition can be relieved by adding lactose or isopropyl-β-D-thiogalactopyranoside (IPTG).
   6207..6795    -  rep_origin     ori: high-copy-number ColE1/pMB1/pBR322/pUC origin of replication
   6966..7826    -  CDS            AmpR: β-lactamase; bla; confers resistance to ampicillin, carbenicillin, and related antibiotics
   7827..7931    -  promoter       AmpR promoter: bla
   7990..8042    -  misc_feature   bom (fragment): basis of mobility region from pBR322
