[The description below was written by a language model from this plasmid's Addgene catalogue record and pLannotate feature annotations shown in this document.]
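Description:
AP2u2-CMV-Ace2-IgG1 is an 8,180 bp mammalian expression plasmid built on the AP2u2-mCherry backbone. It was designed to produce a soluble, secreted fusion of human angiotensin-converting enzyme 2 (ACE2) with the constant region of human immunoglobulin heavy chain gamma 1 (IgG1). In bacteria it is maintained by a high-copy ColE1/pUC-type origin and selected with ampicillin through the β-lactamase gene. Remnants of lac regulatory elements and a pBR322 bom fragment are also annotated in the backbone.

Transcription in mammalian cells is driven by the human cytomegalovirus immediate early enhancer and promoter, followed by a T7 promoter just upstream of the coding region. The open reading frame consists of a 2,220 bp ACE2 fragment, a short polyhistidine stretch, and then a 696 bp IGHG1 segment. The catalogue lists the tag as 6xHis at the C terminus of the ACE2 insert, and the annotation accordingly places it between the two fusion partners rather than at the end of the whole protein. The stated purpose is release of the protein into the extracellular environment for purification, for which the His tag provides an affinity handle. The record does not describe which signal sequence directs secretion.

Downstream of the fusion lie a chimeric intron and an EMCV IRES preceding the NeoR/KanR gene, with SV40 polyadenylation signals closing the unit. This arrangement places the G418 resistance marker on the same CMV-driven transcript as the fusion protein, so drug-resistant cells should also express the ACE2-IgG1 message. The associated publication concerns screening peptide candidates to neutralise SARS-CoV-2, which suggests use of the purified protein as a receptor reagent.
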