Addgene plasmid #226455: AP2u2-CMV-Ace2-IgG1
Purpose: Mammalian expression of human Ace2 protein under CMV promoter fused with IgG1, tagged with 6His, and released extracellular environment after expression for protein purification
Depositing lab: Urartu Seker. Depositing organization: Bilkent University UNAM, Nanotechnology Research Center. Publication: Screening Peptide Drug Candidates To Neutralize Whole Viral Agents: A Case Study with Severe Acute Respiratory Syndrome Coronavirus 2 (SARS-CoV-2). Ozcelik CE, Araz CZ, Yilmaz O, Gulyuz S, Ozdamar P, Salmanli E, Ozkul A, Seker UOS. ACS Pharmacol Transl Sci. 2024 Mar 21;7(4):1032-1042. doi: 10.1021/acsptsci.3c00317. eCollection 2024 Apr 12. PubMed 38633598.
Backbone
  Vector backbone: AP2u2-mCherry
  Backbone size w/o insert (bp): 5216
  Total vector size (bp): 8180
  Vector type: Mammalian Expression
  Selectable markers: Neomycin (select with G418)
Growth in bacteria
  Bacterial resistance: Ampicillin, 100 μg/mL
  Growth temperature: 37°C
  Growth strain: DH5alpha
  Copy number: Unknown
Gene/Insert 1
  Gene/Insert name: Angiotensin Converting Enzyme 2 (alt name: Ace2)
  Species: H. sapiens (human)
  Insert size (bp): 2220
  GenBank ID: 59272
  Tag / fusion protein: 6xHis Tag (C terminal on insert)
Gene/Insert 2
  Gene/Insert name: Immunoglobulin Heavy Constant Gamma 1 (alt name: IgG1)
  Species: H. sapiens (human)
  Insert size (bp): 696
  GenBank ID: 3500
Terms and licenses: Academic/Nonprofit Terms; Industry Terms: Not Available to Industry
How to cite: AP2u2-CMV-Ace2-IgG1 was a gift from Urartu Seker (Addgene plasmid # 226455 ; http://n2t.net/addgene:226455 ; RRID:Addgene_226455)
